>Addgene plasmid #121954 | pUC19-U6-AasgRNA | addgene full sequence | sequence record 235353 | Addgene NGS Result
CGAAAGGGGGATGTGCTGCAAGGCGATTAAGTTGGGTAACGCCAGGGTTTTCCCAGTCACGACGTTGTAA
AACGACGGCCAGTGAATTCGAGGGCCTATTTCCCATGATTCCTTCATATTTGCATATACGATACAAGGCT
GTTAGAGAGATAATTGGAATTAATTTGACTGTAAACACAAAGATATTAGTACAAAATACGTGACGTAGAA
AGTAATAATTTCTTGGGTAGTTTGCAGTTTTAAAATTATGTTTTAAAATGGACTATCATATGCTTACCGT
AACTTGAAAGTATTTCGATTTCTTGGCTTTATATATCTTGTGGAAAGGACGAAACACCGGTCTAAAGGAC
AGAATTTTTCAACGGGTGTGCCAATGGCCACTTTCCAGGTGGCAAAGCCCGTTGAACTTCTCAAAAAGAA
CGCTCGCTCAGTGTTCTGACGTCGGATCACTGAGCGAGCGATCTGAGAAGTGGCACAGAGACCGAGAGAG
GGTCTCATTTTTTTTAAGCTTGGCGTAATCATGGTCATAGCTGTTTCCTGTGTGAAATTGTTATCCGCTC
ACAATTCCACACAACATACGAGCCGGAAGCATAAAGTGTAAAGCCTGGGGTGCCTAATGAGTGAGCTAAC
TCACATTAATTGCGTTGCGCTCACTGCCCGCTTTCCAGTCGGGAAACCTGTCGTGCCAGCTGCATTAATG
AATCGGCCAACGCGCGGGGAGAGGCGGTTTGCGTATTGGGCGCTCTTCCGCTTCCTCGCTCACTGACTCG
CTGCGCTCGGTCGTTCGGCTGCGGCGAGCGGTATCAGCTCACTCAAAGGCGGTAATACGGTTATCCACAG
AATCAGGGGATAACGCAGGAAAGAACATGTGAGCAAAAGGCCAGCAAAAGGCCAGGAACCGTAAAAAGGC
CGCGTTGCTGGCGTTTTTCCATAGGCTCCGCCCCCCTGACGAGCATCACAAAAATCGACGCTCAAGTCAG
AGGTGGCGAAACCCGACAGGACTATAAAGATACCAGGCGTTTCCCCCTGGAAGCTCCCTCGTGCGCTCTC
CTGTTCCGACCCTGCCGCTTACCGGATACCTGTCCGCCTTTCTCCCTTCGGGAAGCGTGGCGCTTTCTCA
TAGCTCACGCTGTAGGTATCTCAGTTCGGTGTAGGTCGTTCGCTCCAAGCTGGGCTGTGTGCACGAACCC
CCCGTTCAGCCCGACCGCTGCGCCTTATCCGGTAACTATCGTCTTGAGTCCAACCCGGTAAGACACGACT
TATCGCCACTGGCAGCAGCCACTGGTAACAGGATTAGCAGAGCGAGGTATGTAGGCGGTGCTACAGAGTT
CTTGAAGTGGTGGCCTAACTACGGCTACACTAGAAGAACAGTATTTGGTATCTGCGCTCTGCTGAAGCCA
GTTACCTTCGGAAAAAGAGTTGGTAGCTCTTGATCCGGCAAACAAACCACCGCTGGTAGCGGTGGTTTTT
TTGTTTGCAAGCAGCAGATTACGCGCAGAAAAAAAGGATCTCAAGAAGATCCTTTGATCTTTTCTACGGG
GTCTGACGCTCAGTGGAACGAAAACTCACGTTAAGGGATTTTGGTCATGAGATTATCAAAAAGGATCTTC
ACCTAGATCCTTTTAAATTAAAAATGAAGTTTTAAATCAATCTAAAGTATATATGAGTAAACTTGGTCTG
ACAGTTACCAATGCTTAATCAGTGAGGCACCTATCTCAGCGATCTGTCTATTTCGTTCATCCATAGTTGC
CTGACTCCCCGTCGTGTAGATAACTACGATACGGGAGGGCTTACCATCTGGCCCCAGTGCTGCAATGATA
CCGCGAGAGCCACGCTCACCGGCTCCAGATTTATCAGCAATAAACCAGCCAGCCGGAAGGGCCGAGCGCA
GAAGTGGTCCTGCAACTTTATCCGCCTCCATCCAGTCTATTAATTGTTGCCGGGAAGCTAGAGTAAGTAG
TTCGCCAGTTAATAGTTTGCGCAACGTTGTTGCCATTGCTACAGGCATCGTGGTGTCACGCTCGTCGTTT
GGTATGGCTTCATTCAGCTCCGGTTCCCAACGATCAAGGCGAGTTACATGATCCCCCATGTTGTGCAAAA
AAGCGGTTAGCTCCTTCGGTCCTCCGATCGTTGTCAGAAGTAAGTTGGCCGCAGTGTTATCACTCATGGT
TATGGCAGCACTGCATAATTCTCTTACTGTCATGCCATCCGTAAGATGCTTTTCTGTGACTGGTGAGTAC
TCAACCAAGTCATTCTGAGAATAGTGTATGCGGCGACCGAGTTGCTCTTGCCCGGCGTCAATACGGGATA
ATACCGCGCCACATAGCAGAACTTTAAAAGTGCTCATCATTGGAAAACGTTCTTCGGGGCGAAAACTCTC
AAGGATCTTACCGCTGTTGAGATCCAGTTCGATGTAACCCACTCGTGCACCCAACTGATCTTCAGCATCT
TTTACTTTCACCAGCGTTTCTGGGTGAGCAAAAACAGGAAGGCAAAATGCCGCAAAAAAGGGAATAAGGG
CGACACGGAAATGTTGAATACTCATACTCTTCCTTTTTCAATATTATTGAAGCATTTATCAGGGTTATTG
TCTCATGAGCGGATACATATTTGAATGTATTTAGAAAAATAAACAAATAGGGGTTCCGCGCACATTTCCC
CGAAAAGTGCCACCTGACGTCTAAGAAACCATTATTATCATGACATTAACCTATAAAAATAGGCGTATCA
CGAGGCCCTTTCGTCTCGCGCGTTTCGGTGATGACGGTGAAAACCTCTGACACATGCAGCTCCCGGAGAC
GGTCACAGCTTGTCTGTAAGCGGATGCCGGGAGCAGACAAGCCCGTCAGGGCGCGTCAGCGGGTGTTGGC
GGGTGTCGGGGCTGGCTTAACTATGCGGCATCAGAGCAGATTGTACTGAGAGTGCACCATATGCGGTGTG
AAATACCGCACAGATGCGTAAGGAGAAAATACCGCATCAGGCGCCATTCGCCATTCAGGCTGCGCAACTG
TTGGGAAGGGCGATCGGTGCGGGCCTCTTCGCTATTACGCCAGCTGG
Features (pLannotate 1.2.2; 11 found; start..end, strand, type, name):
     90..330     +  promoter       U6 promoter: RNA polymerase III promoter for human U6 snRNA
    548..564     -  protein_bind   lac operator: The lac repressor binds to the lac operator to inhibit transcription in E. coli. This inhibition can be relieved by adding lactose or isopropyl-β-D-thiogalactopyranoside (IPTG). lac repressor encoded by lacI
    572..602     -  promoter       lac promoter: promoter for the E. coli lac operon
    617..638     -  protein_bind   CAP binding site: CAP binding activates transcription in the presence of cAMP. E. coli catabolite activator protein
    651..743     -  CDS            lacI (fragment): lac repressor; lacI; The lac repressor binds to the lac operator to inhibit transcription in E. coli. This inhibition can be relieved by adding lactose or isopropyl-β-D-thiogalactopyranoside (IPTG).
    926..1514    -  rep_origin     ori: high-copy-number ColE1/pMB1/pBR322/pUC origin of replication
   1685..2545    -  CDS            AmpR: β-lactamase; bla; confers resistance to ampicillin, carbenicillin, and related antibiotics
   2546..2650    -  promoter       AmpR promoter: bla
   2745..2780    +  CDS            rop (fragment): Rop protein, which maintains plasmids at low copy number; rop
   2882..2981    +  misc_feature   bom (fragment): basis of mobility region from pBR322
   2987..87      -  CDS            lacZα (fragment) (across the origin): LacZα fragment of β-galactosidase; lacZ fragment
