[The description below was written by a language model from this plasmid's Addgene catalogue record and pLannotate feature annotations shown in this document.]
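Description:
pUC19-U6-AasgRNA is a small (about 3.1 kb) guide RNA expression plasmid built on a pUC19 backbone in which the native BsaI site has been mutated. It is maintained in E. coli through the high-copy pUC/ColE1-type origin and selected with ampicillin via the β-lactamase gene and its own promoter. Remnants of the pUC19 lac region (lac promoter, operator, CAP binding site and fragments of lacZα and lacI), together with short annotated rop and bom fragments, are backbone leftovers with no evident role in the construct's function.

The payload is a human U6 promoter, an RNA polymerase III promoter suited to producing short, uncapped, non-polyadenylated transcripts in mammalian cells, placed upstream of the synthetic single chimeric guide RNA scaffold for AaCas12b (also called AaC2c1). The scaffold itself is not annotated in the feature table, but the catalogue entry lists it as the insert, and it presumably lies in the unannotated stretch just downstream of the U6 promoter. In Cas12b systems the sgRNA fuses the tracrRNA and crRNA portions into one molecule, with the target-specific spacer at the 3′ end. Removal of the backbone BsaI site suggests that spacers are meant to be inserted by BsaI-based cloning, although the record does not describe the cloning site explicitly.

The plasmid carries no nuclease and no mammalian selection marker or reporter, so it is intended to be co-delivered with a separate AaCas12b expression construct. Its recorded purpose is to serve as a gRNA scaffold vector for Cas12b-mediated genome editing in mammalian cells.
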