Addgene plasmid #121954: pUC19-U6-AasgRNA
Purpose: Mammalian expression, Genome editing, gRNA scaffold
Depositing lab: Wei Li. Depositing organization: Institute of Zoology, Chinese Academy of Sciences. Publication: Repurposing CRISPR-Cas12b for mammalian genome engineering. Teng F, Cui T, Feng G, Guo L, Xu K, Gao Q, Li T, Li J, Zhou Q, Li W. Cell Discov. 2018 Nov 27;4:63. doi: 10.1038/s41421-018-0069-3. eCollection 2018. PubMed 30510770.
Backbone
  Vector backbone: pUC19, BsaI site mutated
  Vector type: Mammalian Expression
Growth in bacteria
  Bacterial resistance: Ampicillin, 100 μg/mL
  Growth temperature: 37°C
  Growth strain: DH5alpha
  Copy number: High Copy
Gene/Insert
  Gene/Insert name: AaCas12b single chimeric gRNA (alt name: AaC2c1 single chimeric gRNA)
  gRNA/shRNA sequence: GTCTAAAGGACAGAATTTTTCAACGGGTGTGCCAATGGCCACTTTCCAGGTGGCAAAGCCCGTTGAACTTCTCAAAAAGAACGCTCGCTCAGTGTTCTGACGTCGGATCACTGAGCGAGCGATCTGAGAAGTGGCAC
  Species: Synthetic
  Cloning method: Ligation Independent Cloning
Terms and licenses: Academic/Nonprofit Terms; Industry Terms: Not Available to Industry
How to cite: pUC19-U6-AasgRNA was a gift from Wei Li (Addgene plasmid # 121954 ; http://n2t.net/addgene:121954 ; RRID:Addgene_121954)
